>Addgene plasmid #116212 | pHAGE-CCDC28A-N117Mfs*5 | addgene full sequence | sequence record 253007 | Addgene NGS Result
TGGAAGGGCTAATTCACTCCCAAAGAAGACAAGATATCCTTGATCTGTGGATCTACCACACACAAGGCTA
CTTCCCTGATTAGCAGAACTACACACCAGGGCCAGGGGTCAGATATCCACTGACCTTTGGATGGTGCTAC
AAGCTAGTACCAGTTGAGCCAGATAAGGTAGAAGAGGCCAATAAAGGAGAGAACACCAGCTTGTTACACC
CTGTGAGCCTGCATGGGATGGATGACCCGGAGAGAGAAGTGTTAGAGTGGAGGTTTGACAGCCGCCTAGC
ATTTCATCACGTGGCCCGAGAGCTGCATCCGGAGTACTTCAAGAACTGCTGATATCGAGCTTGCTACAAG
GGACTTTCCGCTGGGGACTTTCCAGGGAGGCGTGGCCTGGGCGGGACTGGGGAGTGGCGAGCCCTCAGAT
CCTGCATATAAGCAGCTGCTTTTTGCCTGTACTGGGTCTCTCTGGTTAGACCAGATCTGAGCCTGGGAGC
TCTCTGGCTAACTAGGGAACCCACTGCTTAAGCCTCAATAAAGCTTGCCTTGAGTGCTTCAAGTAGTGTG
TGCCCGTCTGTTGTGTGACTCTGGTAACTAGAGATCCCTCAGACCCTTTTAGTCAGTGTGGAAAATCTCT
AGCAGTGGCGCCCGAACAGGGACTTGAAAGCGAAAGGGAAACCAGAGGAGCTCTCTCGACGCAGGACTCG
GCTTGCTGAAGCGCGCACGGCAAGAGGCGAGGGGCGGCGACTGGTGAGTACGCCAAAAATTTTGACTAGC
GGAGGCTAGAAGGAGAGAGATGGGTGCGAGAGCGTCAGTATTAAGCGGGGGAGAATTAGATCGCGATGGG
AAAAAATTCGGTTAAGGCCAGGGGGAAAGAAAAAATATAAATTAAAACATATAGTATGGGCAAGCAGGGA
GCTAGAACGATTCGCAGTTAATCCTGGCCTGTTAGAAACATCAGAAGGCTGTAGACAAATACTGGGACAG
CTACAACCATCCCTTCAGACAGGATCAGAAGAACTTAGATCATTATATAATACAGTAGCAACCCTCTATT
GTGTGCATCAAAGGATAGAGATAAAAGACACCAAGGAAGCTTTAGACAAGATAGAGGAAGAGCAAAACAA
AAGTAAGACCACCGCACAGCAAGCGGCCGGCCGCTGATCTTCAGACCTGGAGGAGGAGATATGAGGGACA
ATTGGAGAAGTGAATTATATAAATATAAAGTAGTAAAAATTGAACCATTAGGAGTAGCACCCACCAAGGC
AAAGAGAAGAGTGGTGCAGAGAGAAAAAAGAGCAGTGGGAATAGGAGCTTTGTTCCTTGGGTTCTTGGGA
GCAGCAGGAAGCACTATGGGCGCAGCGTCAATGACGCTGACGGTACAGGCCAGACAATTATTGTCTGGTA
TAGTGCAGCAGCAGAACAATTTGCTGAGGGCTATTGAGGCGCAACAGCATCTGTTGCAACTCACAGTCTG
GGGCATCAAGCAGCTCCAGGCAAGAATCCTGGCTGTGGAAAGATACCTAAAGGATCAACAGCTCCTGGGG
ATTTGGGGTTGCTCTGGAAAACTCATTTGCACCACTGCTGTGCCTTGGAATGCTAGTTGGAGTAATAAAT
CTCTGGAACAGATTTGGAATCACACGACCTGGATGGAGTGGGACAGAGAAATTAACAATTACACAAGCTT
AATACACTCCTTAATTGAAGAATCGCAAAACCAGCAAGAAAAGAATGAACAAGAATTATTGGAATTAGAT
AAATGGGCAAGTTTGTGGAATTGGTTTAACATAACAAATTGGCTGTGGTATATAAAATTATTCATAATGA
TAGTAGGAGGCTTGGTAGGTTTAAGAATAGTTTTTGCTGTACTTTCTATAGTGAATAGAGTTAGGCAGGG
ATATTCACCATTATCGTTTCAGACCCACCTCCCAACCCCGAGGGGACCCGACAGGCCCGAAGGAATAGAA
GAAGAAGGTGGAGAGAGAGACAGAGACAGATCCATTCGATTAGTGAACGGATCTCGACGGTATCGCCGAA
TTCACAAATGGCAGTATTCATCCACAATTTTAAAAGAAAAGGGGGGATTGGGGGGTACAGTGCAGGGGAA
AGAATAGTAGACATAATAGCAACAGACATACAAACTAAAGAATTACAAAAACAAATTACAAAAATTCAAA
ATTTTCGGGTTTATTACAGGGACAGCAGAGATCCAGTTTGGACTAGTCGTGAGGCTCCGGTGCCCGTCAG
TGGGCAGAGCGCACATCGCCCACAGTCCCCGAGAAGTTGGGGGGAGGGGTCGGCAATTGAACCGGTGCCT
AGAGAAGGTGGCGCGGGGTAAACTGGGAAAGTGATGTCGTGTACTGGCTCCGCCTTTTTCCCGAGGGTGG
GGGAGAACCGTATATAAGTGCAGTAGTCGCCGTGAACGTTCTTTTTCGCAACGGGTTTGCCGCCAGAACA
CAGGTAAGTGCCGTGTGTGGTTCCCGCGGGCCTGGCCTCTTTACGGGTTATGGCCCTTGCGTGCCTTGAA
TTACTTCCACCTGGCTGCAGTACGTGATTCTTGATCCCGAGCTTCGGGTTGGAAGTGGGTGGGAGAGTTC
GAGGCCTTGCGCTTAAGGAGCCCCTTCGCCTCGTGCTTGAGTTGAGGCCTGGCCTGGGCGCTGGGGCCGC
CGCGTGCGAATCTGGTGGCACCTTCGCGCCTGTCTCGCTGCTTTCGATAAGTCTCTAGCCATTTAAAATT
TTTGATGACCTGCTGCGACGCTTTTTTTCTGGCAAGATAGTCTTGTAAATGCGGGCCAAGATCTGCACAC
TGGTATTTCGGTTTTTGGGGCCGCGGGCGGCGACGGGGCCCGTGCGTCCCAGCGCACATGTTCGGCGAGG
CGGGGCCTGCGAGCGCGGCCACCGAGAATCGGACGGGGGTAGTCTCAAGCTGGCCGGCCTGCTCTGGTGC
CTGGCCTCGCGCCGCCGTGTATCGCCCCGCCCTGGGCGGCAAGGCTGGCCCGGTCGGCACCAGTTGCGTG
AGCGGAAAGATGGCCGCTTCCCGGCCCTGCTGCAGGGAGCTCAAAATGGAGGACGCGGCGCTCGGGAGAG
CGGGCGGGTGAGTCACCCACACAAAGGAAAAGGGCCTTTCCGTCCTCAGCCGTCGCTTCATGTGACTCCA
CGGAGTACCGGGCGCCGTCCAGGCACCTCGATTAGTTCTCGAGCTTTTGGAGTACGTCGTCTTTAGGTTG
GGGGGAGGGGTTTTATGCGATGGAGTTTCCCCACACTGAGTGGGTGGAGACTGAAGTTAGGCCAGCTTGG
CACTTGATGTAATTCTCCTTGGAATTTGCCCTTTTTGAGTTTGGATCTTGGTTCATTCTCAAGCCTCAGA
CAGTGGTTCAAAGTTTTTTTCTTCCATTTCAGGTGTCGTGAAGCGGCCCTGCAGATATCAACAAGTTTGT
ACAAAAAAGCAGGCACCATGCCAAAAAAAATGCCATTCCAGTGAGTAAAAGCACAGGGTTTTCAAATCCT
GCATCACAGTCAACTTCACAGCGACCAAAGTTAAAAAGAGTGATGAAAGAAAAGACCAAACCTCAGGGTG
GAGAGGGCAAAGGCGCTCAGTCAACTCCGATCCAGCACTCCTTCCTCACTGATGTCTCAGATGTTCAGGA
GATGGAGAGAGGGCTGCTCAGTCTTTTGAATGATTTCCACTCTGGAAAACTTCAAGCATTTGGAAATGAA
TGTTCCATTGAACAGATGGAACATGTTCGGGGAATGCAGGAGAAATTAGCTCGCTTGAATTTGGAGCTCT
ATGGGGAGTTAGAGGAACTTCCTGAGGATAAGAGAAAAACAGCCAGTGACTCCAATCTGGATAGGCTTCT
GTCAGATTTAGAAGAATTGAATTCTTCCATACAAAAACTCCATTTGGCAGATGCACAAGATGTTCCAAAT
ACTTCTGCTAGCTAGAACCCAGCTTTCTTGTACAAAGTGGTGATATCCAATTAACCCTCACTAAAGGAAA
TTAGTTGAAAGTATGAGAAAGCCCTATAGTGAGTCGTATTACCACCCAACTTTTCTATACAAAGTGGTTG
ATATCCAGCACAGTGGCGGCCGCTCGAGTCTAGAGGGCCCGCGGTTCGAAGGTAAGCCTATCCCTAACCC
TCTCCTCGGTCTCGATTCTACGCGTACCGGTTAGTAATGAGATCCCTCCCCCCCCCCTAACGTTACTGGC
CGAAGCCGCTTGGAATAAGGCCGGTGTGCGTTTGTCTATATGTTATTTTCCACCATATTGCCGTCTTTTG
GCAATGTGAGGGCCCGGAAACCTGGCCCTGTCTTCTTGACGAGCATTCCTAGGGGTCTTTCCCCTCTCGC
CAAAGGAATGCAAGGTCTGTTGAATGTCGTGAAGGAAGCAGTTCCTCTGGAAGCTTCTTGAAGACAAACA
ACGTCTGTAGCGACCCTTTGCAGGCAGCGGAACCCCCCACCTGGCGACAGGTGCCTCTGCGGCCAAAAGC
CACGTGTATAAGATACACCTGCAAAGGCGGCACAACCCCAGTGCCACGTTGTGAGTTGGATAGTTGTGGA
AAGAGTCAAATGGCTCTCCTCAAGCGTATTCAACAAGGGGCTGAAGGATGCCCAGAAGGTACCCCATTGT
ATGGGATCTGATCTGGGGCCTCGGTGCACATGCTTTACATGTGTTTAGTCGAGGTTAAAAAAACGTCTAG
GCCCCCCGAACCACGGGGACGTGGTTTTCCTTTGAAAAACACGATGATAATATGGCCACACATATGGTGA
GCAAGGGCGAGGAGCTGTTCACCGGGGTGGTGCCCATCCTGGTCGAGCTGGACGGCGACGTAAACGGCCA
CAAGTTCAGCGTGTCCGGCGAGGGCGAGGGCGATGCCACCTACGGCAAGCTGACCCTGAAGTTCATCTGC
ACCACCGGCAAGCTGCCCGTGCCCTGGCCCACCCTCGTGACCACCCTGACCTACGGCGTGCAGTGCTTCA
GCCGCTACCCCGACCACATGAAGCAGCACGACTTCTTCAAGTCCGCCATGCCCGAAGGCTACGTCCAGGA
GCGCACCATCTTCTTCAAGGACGACGGCAACTACAAGACCCGCGCCGAGGTGAAGTTCGAGGGCGACACC
CTGGTGAACCGCATCGAGCTGAAGGGCATCGACTTCAAGGAGGACGGCAACATCCTGGGGCACAAGCTGG
AGTACAACTACAACAGCCACAACGTCTATATCATGGCCGACAAGCAGAAGAACGGCATCAAGGTGAACTT
CAAGATCCGCCACAACATCGAGGACGGCAGCGTGCAGCTCGCCGACCACTACCAGCAGAACACCCCCATC
GGCGACGGCCCCGTGCTGCTGCCCGACAACCACTACCTGAGCACCCAGTCCGCCCTGAGCAAAGACCCCA
ACGAGAAGCGCGATCACATGGTCCTGCTGGAGTTCGTGACCGCCGCCGGGATCACTCTCGGCATGGACGA
GCTGTACAAGTAAATCGATAGATCCTAATCAACCTCTGGATTACAAAATTTGTGAAAGATTGACTGGTAT
TCTTAACTATGTTGCTCCTTTTACGCTATGTGGATACGCTGCTTTAATGCCTTTGTATCATGCTATTGCT
TCCCGTATGGCTTTCATTTTCTCCTCCTTGTATAAATCCTGGTTGCTGTCTCTTTATGAGGAGTTGTGGC
CCGTTGTCAGGCAACGTGGCGTGGTGTGCACTGTGTTTGCTGACGCAACCCCCACTGGTTGGGGCATTGC
CACCACCTGTCAGCTCCTTTCCGGGACTTTCGCTTTCCCCCTCCCTATTGCCACGGCGGAACTCATCGCC
GCCTGCCTTGCCCGCTGCTGGACAGGGGCTCGGCTGTTGGGCACTGACAATTCCGTGGTGTTGTCGGGGA
AATCATCGTCCTTTCCTTGGCTGCTCGCCTGTGTTGCCACCTGGATTCTGCGCGGGACGTCCTTCTGCTA
CGTCCCTTCGGCCCTCAATCCAGCGGACCTTCCTTCCCGCGGCCTGCTGCCGGCTCTGCGGCCTCTTCCG
CGTCTTCGCCTTCGCCCTCAGACGAGTCGGATCTCCCTTTGGGCCGCCTCCCCGCCTGAGATCCTTTAAG
ACCAATGACTTACAAGGCAGCTGTAGATCTTAGCCACTTTTTAAAAGAAAAGGGGGGACTGGAAGGGCTA
ATTCACTCCCAACGAAGACAAGATCTGCTTTTTGCTTGTACTGGGTCTCTCTGGTTAGACCAGATCTGAG
CCTGGGAGCTCTCTGGCTAACTAGGGAACCCACTGCTTAAGCCTCAATAAAGCTTGCCTTGAGTGCTTCA
AGTAGTGTGTGCCCGTCTGTTGTGTGACTCTGGTAACTAGAGATCCCTCAGACCCTTTTAGTCAGTGTGG
AAAATCTCTAGCAGTAGTAGTTCATGTCATCTTATTATTCAGTATTTATAACTTGCAAAGAAATGAATAT
CAGAGAGTGAGAGGCCCGGGTTAATTAAGGAAAGGGCTAGATCATTCTTGAAGACGAAAGGGCCTCGTGA
TACGCCTATTTTTATAGGTTAATGTCATGATAATAATGGTTTCTTAGACGTCAGGTGGCACTTTTCGGGG
AAATGTGCGCGGAACCCCTATTTGTTTATTTTTCTAAATACATTCAAATATGTATCCGCTCATGAGACAA
TAACCCTGATAAATGCTTCAATAATATTGAAAAAGGAAGAGTATGAGTATTCAACATTTCCGTGTCGCCC
TTATTCCCTTTTTTGCGGCATTTTGCCTTCCTGTTTTTGCTCACCCAGAAACGCTGGTGAAAGTAAAAGA
TGCTGAAGATCAGTTGGGTGCACGAGTGGGTTACATCGAACTGGATCTCAACAGCGGTAAGATCCTTGAG
AGTTTTCGCCCCGAAGAACGTTTTCCAATGATGAGCACTTTTAAAGTTCTGCTATGTGGCGCGGTATTAT
CCCGTGTTGACGCCGGGCAAGAGCAACTCGGTCGCCGCATACACTATTCTCAGAATGACTTGGTTGAGTA
CTCACCAGTCACAGAAAAGCATCTTACGGATGGCATGACAGTAAGAGAATTATGCAGTGCTGCCATAACC
ATGAGTGATAACACTGCGGCCAACTTACTTCTGACAACGATCGGAGGACCGAAGGAGCTAACCGCTTTTT
TGCACAACATGGGGGATCATGTAACTCGCCTTGATCGTTGGGAACCGGAGCTGAATGAAGCCATACCAAA
CGACGAGCGTGACACCACGATGCCTGTAGCAATGGCAACAACGTTGCGCAAACTATTAACTGGCGAACTA
CTTACTCTAGCTTCCCGGCAACAATTAATAGACTGGATGGAGGCGGATAAAGTTGCAGGACCACTTCTGC
GCTCGGCCCTTCCGGCTGGCTGGTTTATTGCTGATAAATCTGGAGCCGGTGAGCGTGGGTCTCGCGGTAT
CATTGCAGCACTGGGGCCAGATGGTAAGCCCTCCCGTATCGTAGTTATCTACACGACGGGGAGTCAGGCA
ACTATGGATGAACGAAATAGACAGATCGCTGAGATAGGTGCCTCACTGATTAAGCATTGGTAACTGTCAG
ACCAAGTTTACTCATATATACTTTAGATTGATTTAAAACTTCATTTTTAATTTAAAAGGATCTAGGTGAA
GATCCTTTTTGATAATCTCATGACCAAAATCCCTTAACGTGAGTTTTCGTTCCACTGAGCGTCAGACCCC
GTAGAAAAGATCAAAGGATCTTCTTGAGATCCTTTTTTTCTGCGCGTAATCTGCTGCTTGCAAACAAAAA
AACCACCGCTACCAGCGGTGGTTTGTTTGCCGGATCAAGAGCTACCAACTCTTTTTCCGAAGGTAACTGG
CTTCAGCAGAGCGCAGATACCAAATACTGTTCTTCTAGTGTAGCCGTAGTTAGGCCACCACTTCAAGAAC
TCTGTAGCACCGCCTACATACCTCGCTCTGCTAATCCTGTTACCAGTGGCTGCTGCCAGTGGCGATAAGT
CGTGTCTTACCGGGTTGGACTCAAGACGATAGTTACCGGATAAGGCGCAGCGGTCGGGCTGAACGGGGGG
TTCGTGCACACAGCCCAGCTTGGAGCGAACGACCTACACCGAACTGAGATACCTACAGCGTGAGCTATGA
GAAAGCGCCACGCTTCCCGAAGGGAGAAAGGCGGACAGGTATCCGGTAAGCGGCAGGGTCGGAACAGGAG
AGCGCACGAGGGAGCTTCCAGGGGGAAACGCCTGGTATCTTTATAGTCCTGTCGGGTTTCGCCACCTCTG
ACTTGAGCGTCGATTTTTGTGATGCTCGTCAGGGGGGCGGAGCCTATGGAAAAACGCCAGCAACGCGGCC
TTTTTACGGTTCCTGGCCTTTTGCTGGCCTTTTGCTCACATGTTCTTTCCTGCGTTATCCCCTGATTCTG
TGGATAACCGTATTACCGCCTTTGAGTGAGCTGATACCGCTCGCCGCAGCCGAACGACCGAGCGCAGCGA
GTCAGTGAGCGAGGAAGCGGAAGAGCGCCCAATACGCAAACCGCCTCTCCCCGCGCGTTGGCCGATTCAT
TAATGCAGCAAGCTCATGGCTGACTAATTTTTTTTATTTATGCAGAGGCCGAGGCCGCCTCGGCCTCTGA
GCTATTCCAGAAGTAGTGAGGAGGCTTTTTTGGAGGCCTAGGCTTTTGCAAAAAGCTCCCCGTGGCACGA
CAGGTTTCCCGACTGGAAAGCGGGCAGTGAGCGCAACGCAATTAATGTGAGTTAGCTCACTCATTAGGCA
CCCCAGGCTTTACACTTTATGCTTCCGGCTCGTATGTTGTGTGGAATTGTGAGCGGATAACAATTTCACA
CAGGAAACAGCTATGACATGATTACGAATTTCACAAATAAAGCATTTTTTTCACTGCATTCTAGTTGTGG
TTTGTCCAAACTCATCAATGTATCTTATCATGTCTGGATCAACTGGATAACTCAAGCTAACCAAAATCAT
CCCAAACTTCCCACCCCATACCCTATTACCACTGCCAATTACCTGTGGTTTCATTTACTCTAAACCTGTG
ATTCCTCTGAATTATTTTCATTTTAAAGAAATTGTATTTGTTAAATATGTACTACAAACTTAGTAGT
Features (pLannotate 1.2.2; 30 found; start..end, strand, type, name):
    377..634     +  LTR            5' LTR (truncated): truncated 5' long terminal repeat (LTR) from HIV-1
    681..806     +  misc_feature   HIV-1 Ψ: packaging signal of human immunodeficiency virus type 1
    790..1128    +  CDS            HIV-1 gag (fragment): gag protein from human immunodeficiency virus 1; gag
   1303..1536    +  misc_feature   RRE: The Rev response element (RRE) of HIV-1 allows for Rev-dependent mRNA export from the nucleus to the cytoplasm.
   1913..2013    +  CDS            Rev (fragment): human immunodeficiency virus 1 (HIV-1) Rev protein; rev; enhances nuclear export of unspliced and incompletely spliced viral mRNAs
   2058..2175    +  misc_feature   cPPT/CTS: central polypurine tract and central termination sequence of HIV-1
   2223..3401    +  promoter       EF-1α promoter: strong constitutive promoter for human elongation factor EF-1α
   3422..3442    +  protein_bind   attB1: mutant version of attB; core recombination site for the Gateway® BP reaction BP Clonase™
   3450..3932    +  CDS            CCDC28A (fragment): CC28A_HUMAN - Also known as C6orf80. Experimental evidence at protein level: Swiss-Prot protein existence level 1. From Homo sapiens (Human).
   3937..3961    -  protein_bind   attB2: mutant version of attB; recombination site for the Gateway® BP reaction BP Clonase™
   3969..3987    +  promoter       T3 promoter: promoter for bacteriophage T3 RNA polymerase
   4013..4031    -  promoter       T7 promoter: promoter for bacteriophage T7 RNA polymerase
   4037..4055    -  protein_bind   attB4 (fragment): mutant version of attB; core recombination site for the Gateway® BP reaction BP Clonase™
   4111..4152    +  CDS            V5 tag: epitope tag from simian virus 5
   4278..4740    +  misc_feature   IRES: internal ribosome entry site (IRES) of the encephalomyocarditis virus (EMCV)
   4754..5473    +  CDS            EGFP: the original enhanced GFP (Yang et al., 1996) mammalian codon-optimized
   5487..6075    +  misc_feature   WPRE: woodchuck hepatitis virus posttranscriptional regulatory element
   6083..6148    +  CDS            nef (fragment): NEF_HV1Z2 - Experimental evidence at protein level: Swiss-Prot protein existence level 1. Extracellular Nef protein targets CD4(+) T-lymphocytes for apoptosis by interacting with CXCR4 surface receptors. From Human immunodeficiency virus type 1 group M subtype D (isolate Z2/CDC-Z34) (HIV-1).
   6150..6383    +  LTR            3' LTR (ΔU3): self-inactivating 3' long terminal repeat (LTR) from HIV-1
   6588..6692    +  promoter       AmpR promoter: bla
   6693..7553    +  CDS            AmpR: β-lactamase; bla; confers resistance to ampicillin, carbenicillin, and related antibiotics
   7724..8312    +  rep_origin     ori: high-copy-number ColE1/pMB1/pBR322/pUC origin of replication
   8495..8549    +  CDS            lacI (fragment): lac repressor; lacI; The lac repressor binds to the lac operator to inhibit transcription in E. coli. This inhibition can be relieved by adding lactose or isopropyl-β-D-thiogalactopyranoside (IPTG).
   8555..8648    +  rep_origin     SV40 ori (fragment): SV40 origin of replication
   8673..8710    +  CDS            lacI (fragment): lac repressor; lacI; The lac repressor binds to the lac operator to inhibit transcription in E. coli. This inhibition can be relieved by adding lactose or isopropyl-β-D-thiogalactopyranoside (IPTG).
   8723..8744    +  protein_bind   CAP binding site: CAP binding activates transcription in the presence of cAMP. E. coli catabolite activator protein
   8759..8789    +  promoter       lac promoter: promoter for the E. coli lac operon
   8797..8813    +  protein_bind   lac operator: The lac repressor binds to the lac operator to inhibit transcription in E. coli. This inhibition can be relieved by adding lactose or isopropyl-β-D-thiogalactopyranoside (IPTG). lac repressor encoded by lacI
   8847..8930    +  polyA_signal   SV40 poly(A) signal (fragment): SV40 polyadenylation signal
   9097..329     +  CDS            nef (fragment) (across the origin): NEF_HV1BR - Experimental evidence at protein level: Swiss-Prot protein existence level 1. Extracellular Nef protein targets CD4(+) T-lymphocytes for apoptosis by interacting with CXCR4 surface receptors (PubMed:14990729). From Human immunodeficiency virus type 1 group M subtype B (isolate BRU/LAI) (HIV-1).
