[The description below was written by a language model from this plasmid's Addgene catalogue record and pLannotate feature annotations shown in this document.]
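Description:
pHAGE-CCDC28A-N117Mfs*5 is an HIV-1-based lentiviral expression plasmid of about 9.1 kb, built on the pHAGE backbone to deliver a mutant allele of human CCDC28A into mammalian cells. It is maintained in E. coli through a high-copy ColE1/pUC-type origin and selected with ampicillin via the β-lactamase gene; the recombination-limiting Stbl3 strain is recorded as the host, as is common for plasmids carrying LTR repeats. The viral portion comprises a truncated 5' LTR, the Ψ packaging signal with an adjoining gag fragment, the Rev response element for nuclear export of the genomic RNA, the cPPT/CTS that aids nuclear import of the reverse-transcribed genome, a WPRE that enhances transcript expression, and a ΔU3 self-inactivating 3' LTR that silences LTR promoter activity after integration. Packaging functions are not encoded on the plasmid and must be provided in trans.

The payload is driven by the constitutive human EF-1α promoter. The CCDC28A open reading frame, annotated as a fragment of roughly 480 bp, sits between attB1 and attB2 sites left by Gateway cloning and carries the N117Mfs*5 frameshift, which changes residue 117 and terminates shortly afterwards to give a truncated protein. A V5 epitope tag is annotated downstream of the attB2 region, but the record does not say whether it is fused in frame, and the premature stop introduced by the frameshift would be expected to prevent its translation. An EMCV IRES followed by EGFP lets the same transcript report transduced cells by fluorescence. No mammalian drug-selection marker is annotated. The plasmid belongs to a collection created for systematic functional annotation of somatic cancer mutations, where such alleles are stably expressed for phenotypic comparison.
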