Addgene plasmid #116212: pHAGE-CCDC28A-N117Mfs*5
Purpose: Lentiviral expression of CCDC28A N117Mfs*5
Depositing lab: Gordon Mills & Kenneth Scott. Publication: Systematic Functional Annotation of Somatic Mutations in Cancer. Ng PK, Li J, Jeong KJ, Shao S, Chen H, Tsang YH, Sengupta S, Wang Z, Bhavana VH, Tran R, Soewito S, Minussi DC, Moreno D, Kong K, Dogruluk T, Lu H, Gao J, Tokheim C, Zhou DC, Johnson AM, Zeng J, Ip CKM, Ju Z, Wester M, Yu S, Li Y, Vellano CP, Schultz N, Karchin R, Ding L, Lu Y, Cheung LWT, Chen K, Shaw KR, Meric-Bernstam F, Scott KL, Yi S, Sahni N, Liang H, Mills GB. Cancer Cell. 2018 Mar 12;33(3):450-462.e10. doi: 10.1016/j.ccell.2018.01.021. PubMed 29533785.
Backbone
  Vector backbone: pHAGE
  Vector type: Lentiviral
Growth in bacteria
  Bacterial resistance: Ampicillin, 100 μg/mL
  Growth temperature: 37°C
  Growth strain: Stbl3
  Copy number: High Copy
Gene/Insert
  Gene/Insert name: CCDC28A
  Species: H. sapiens (human)
  Mutation: N117Mfs*5
  Entrez Gene: CCDC28A (a.k.a. C6orf80, CCRL1AP, MGC131913, DKFZp586D0623)
  Cloning method: Gateway Cloning
Terms and licenses: Academic/Nonprofit Terms; Industry Terms: Not Available to Industry
How to cite: pHAGE-CCDC28A-N117Mfs*5 was a gift from Gordon Mills & Kenneth Scott (Addgene plasmid # 116212)
