>Addgene plasmid #116212 | pHAGE-CCDC28A-N117Mfs*5 | depositor partial sequence | sequence record 219085 | insert
ATGCCAAAAAAAATGCCATTCCAGTGAGTAAAAGCACAGGGTTTTCAAATCCTGCATCACAGTCAACTTC
ACAGCGACCAAAGTTAAAAAGAGTGATGAAAGAAAAGACCAAACCTCAGGGTGGAGAGGGCAAAGGCGCT
CAGTCAACTCCGATCCAGCACTCCTTCCTCACTGATGTCTCAGATGTTCAGGAGATGGAGAGAGGGCTGC
TCAGTCTTTTGAATGATTTCCACTCTGGAAAACTTCAAGCATTTGGAAATGAATGTTCCATTGAACAGAT
GGAACATGTTCGGGGAATGCAGGAGAAATTAGCTCGCTTGAATTTGGAGCTCTATGGGGAGTTAGAGGAA
CTTCCTGAGGATAAGAGAAAAACAGCCAGTGACTCCAATCTGGATAGGCTTCTGTCAGATTTAGAAGAAT
TGAATTCTTCCATACAAAAACTCCATTTGGCAGATGCACAAGATGTTCCAAATACTTCTGCTAGCTAA
